>Addgene plasmid #224861 | pUC-hU6-2O-crScaffold_SV40-BFP | addgene full sequence | sequence record 445965 | Addgene NGS Result
TTTTCGTTCCACTGAGCGTCAGACCCCGTAGAAAAGATCAAAGGATCTTCTTGAGATCCTTTTTTTCTGC
GCGTAATCTGCTGCTTGCAAACAAAAAAACCACCGCTACCAGCGGTGGTTTGTTTGCCGGATCAAGAGCT
ACCAACTCTTTTTCCGAAGGTAACTGGCTTCAGCAGAGCGCAGATACCAAATACTGTTCTTCTAGTGTAG
CCGTAGTTAGGCCACCACTTCAAGAACTCTGTAGCACCGCCTACATACCTCGCTCTGCTAATCCTGTTAC
CAGTGGCTGCTGCCAGTGGCGATAAGTCGTGTCTTACCGGGTTGGACTCAAGACGATAGTTACCGGATAA
GGCGCAGCGGTCGGGCTGAACGGGGGGTTCGTGCACACAGCCCAGCTTGGAGCGAACGACCTACACCGAA
CTGAGATACCTACAGCGTGAGCTATGAGAAAGCGCCACGCTTCCCGAAGGGAGAAAGGCGGACAGGTATC
CGGTAAGCGGCAGGGTCGGAACAGGAGAGCGCACGAGGGAGCTTCCAGGGGGAAACGCCTGGTATCTTTA
TAGTCCTGTCGGGTTTCGCCACCTCTGACTTGAGCGTCGATTTTTGTGATGCTCGTCAGGGGGGCGGAGC
CTATGGAAAAACGCCAGCAACGCGGCCTTTTTACGGTTCCTGGCCTTTTGCTGGCCTTTTGCTCAGCTAG
CGAGGGCCTATTTCCCATGATTCCTTCATATTTGCATATACGATACAAGGCTGTTAGAGAGATAATTAGA
ATTAATTTGACTGTAAACACAAAGATATTAGTACAAAATACGTGACGTAGAAAGTAATAATTTCTTGGGT
AGTTTGCAGTTTTAAAATTATGTTTTAAAATGGACTATCATATGCTTACCGTAACTTGAAACTCCCTATC
AGTGATAGAGATTATATATCTCCCTATCAGTGATAGACACCGTGGAAAGGACGAAACACCGCAAGTAAAC
CCCTACCAACTGGTCGGGGTTTGAAACGGGTCTTCGAGAAGACCTCAAGTAAACCCCTACCAACTGGTCG
GGGTTTGAAACTTTTTTTTTCACCTATGTATCGTATCAAGTACTAGAACTCCCCAGTGGGAATTCGTGTG
TCAGTTAGGGTGTGGAAAGTCCCCAGGCTCCCCAGCAGGCAGAAGTATGCAAAGCATGCATCTCAATTAG
TCAGCAACCAGGTGTGGAAAGTCCCCAGGCTCCCCAGCAGGCAGAAGTATGCAAAGCATGCATCTCAATT
AGTCAGCAACCATAGTCCCGCCCCTAACTCCGCCCATCCCGCCCCTAACTCCGCCCAGTTCCGCCCATTC
TCCGCCCCATGGCTGACTAATTTTTTTTATTTATGCAGAGGCCGAGGCCGCCTCGGCCTCTGAGCTATTC
CAGAAGTAGTGAGGAGGCTTTTTTGGAGGCTACCAGACCCAAGCTTGGTACCGAGCTCGGATCCACCGGT
CGCCACCATGTCCGAACTGATTAAAGAGAACATGCACATGAAACTTTATATGGAAGGTACGGTCGACAAC
CACCATTTCAAATGTACCTCCGAAGGAGAGGGCAAACCCTACGAGGGCACCCAAACGATGAGAATTAAAG
TAGTAGAAGGTGGGCCGCTGCCCTTTGCCTTTGACATTCTGGCAACTTCTTTTCTCTACGGGAGTAAAAC
TTTTATCAACCATACGCAAGGCATTCCAGACTTCTTTAAGCAGTCATTTCCCGAGGGGTTTACTTGGGAG
CGGGTCACAACATACGAGGACGGCGGCGTGCTGACCGCTACTCAGGACACCAGCCTGCAAGACGGGTGTT
TGATCTACAATGTGAAGATTCGAGGCGTAAACTTTACTTCAAACGGCCCAGTTATGCAGAAAAAAACCCT
CGGCTGGGAGGCTTTTACAGAGACTCTTTACCCAGCCGACGGTGGTTTGGAAGGCCGAAACGACATGGCA
TTGAAATTGGTTGGCGGGAGCCACCTTATAGCGAATATAAAGACGACCTATCGGTCTAAAAAGCCCGCCA
AAAATTTGAAGATGCCTGGTGTATATTACGTCGACTATAGGCTTGAGAGAATAAAAGAAGCTAACAACGA
AACCTATGTGGAGCAACATGAGGTTGCAGTTGCACGCTACTGCGATCTGCCGAGCAAATTGGGGCACAAG
CTGAATTGATCAGCTAGAGCTCGCTAATCAGCCTCGACTGTGCCTTCTAGTTGCCAGCCATCTGTTGTTT
GCCCCTCCCCCGTGCCTTCCTTGACCCTGGAAGGTGCCACTCCCACTGTCCTTTCCTAATAAAATGAGGA
AATTGCATCGCATTGTCTGAGTAGGTGTCATTCTATTCTGGGGGGTGGGGTGGGGCAGGACAGCAAGGGG
GAGGATTGGGAAGATAATAGCAGGCATGCTGGGGATGCGGTGGGCTCTATGGTCTAGATTTAGGGTAGGG
GAAATGTGCGCGGAACCCCTATTTGTTTATTTTTCTAAATACATTCAAATATGTATCCGCTCATGAGACA
ATAACCCTGATAAATGCTTCAATAATATTGAAAAAGGAAGAGTATGAGTATTCAACATTTCCGTGTCGCC
CTTATTCCCTTTTTTGCGGCATTTTGCCTTCCTGTTTTTGCTCACCCAGAAACGCTGGTGAAAGTAAAAG
ATGCTGAAGATCAGTTGGGTGCACGAGTGGGTTACATCGAACTGGATCTCAACAGCGGTAAGATCCTTGA
GAGTTTTCGCCCCGAAGAACGTTTTCCAATGATGAGCACTTTTAAAGTTCTGCTATGTGGCGCGGTATTA
TCCCGTATTGACGCCGGGCAAGAGCAACTCGGTCGCCGCATACACTATTCTCAGAATGACTTGGTTGAGT
ACTCACCAGTCACAGAAAAGCATCTTACGGATGGCATGACAGTAAGAGAATTATGCAGTGCTGCCATAAC
CATGAGTGATAACACTGCGGCCAACTTACTTCTGACAACGATCGGAGGACCGAAGGAGCTAACCGCTTTT
TTGCACAACATGGGGGATCATGTAACTCGCCTTGATCGTTGGGAACCGGAGCTGAATGAAGCCATACCAA
ACGACGAGCGTGACACCACGATGCCTGTAGCAATGGCAACAACGTTGCGCAAACTATTAACTGGCGAACT
ACTTACTCTAGCTTCCCGGCAACAATTAATAGACTGGATGGAGGCGGATAAAGTTGCAGGACCACTTCTG
CGCTCGGCCCTTCCGGCTGGCTGGTTTATTGCTGATAAATCTGGAGCCGGTGAGCGTGGAAGCCGCGGTA
TCATTGCAGCACTGGGGCCAGATGGTAAGCCCTCCCGTATCGTAGTTATCTACACGACGGGGAGTCAGGC
AACTATGGATGAACGAAATAGACAGATCGCTGAGATAGGTGCCTCACTGATTAAGCATTGGTAACTGTCA
GACCAAGTTTACTCATATATACTTTAGATTGATTTAAAACTTCATTTTTAATTTAAAAGGATCTAGGTGA
AGATCCTTTTTGATAATCTCATGACCAAAATCCCTTAACGTGAG
Features (pLannotate 1.2.2; 11 found; start..end, strand, type, name):
     51..639     +  rep_origin     ori: high-copy-number ColE1/pMB1/pBR322/pUC origin of replication
    702..901     +  promoter       U6 promoter (fragment): RNA polymerase III promoter for human U6 snRNA
    903..923     +  promoter       PLtetO-1 promoter (fragment): modified phage lambda PL promoter with tet operator sites (Lutz and Bujard, 1997)
    930..947     +  promoter       tight TRE promoter (fragment): Tet-responsive promoter PTight, consisting of seven tet operator sequences followed by the minimal CMV promoter
    972..1007    +  misc_RNA       RfxCas13d DR36: 36-base direct repeat for an RfxCas13d pre-gRNA (Konermann et al., 2018)
   1026..1061    +  misc_RNA       RfxCas13d DR36: 36-base direct repeat for an RfxCas13d pre-gRNA (Konermann et al., 2018)
   1129..1426    +  promoter       SV40 promoter: SV40 enhancer and early promoter
   1478..2176    +  CDS            TagBFP: TagBFP is a basic (constitutively fluorescent) blue fluorescent protein published in 2008, derived from Entacmaea quadricolor. It is reported to be a very rapidly-maturing monomer with very low acid sensitivity.
   2208..2319    +  polyA_signal   bGH poly(A) signal: bovine growth hormone polyadenylation signal
   2459..2563    +  promoter       AmpR promoter: bla
   2564..3424    +  CDS            AmpR: β-lactamase; bla; confers resistance to ampicillin, carbenicillin, and related antibiotics
