[The description below was written by a language model from this plasmid's Addgene catalogue record and pLannotate feature annotations shown in this document.]
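Description:
pUC-hU6-2O-crScaffold_SV40-BFP is a small, high-copy mammalian expression plasmid that serves as an empty guide-RNA backbone for the RNA-targeting CRISPR effector RfxCas13d. It is propagated in E. coli through a ColE1/pUC-type origin and selected with ampicillin via a β-lactamase gene under its native bla promoter. The catalogue lists the backbone (pSLQ5429) as 4174 bp, whereas the sequenced record covered by the feature table is 3,544 nt; the reason for the difference is not stated.

The payload consists of two independent units. The first is a human U6 RNA polymerase III promoter modified with two tet operator sites (hU6-2xTetO). The annotation software picks these operators up as short fragments of PLtetO-1 and tight TRE promoters, but these hits most likely reflect the operator sequences rather than functional copies of those promoters. Placing TetO sites in a U6 promoter generally allows a Tet repressor to block guide transcription until an inducer such as doxycycline relieves it. Downstream lie two 36-base RfxCas13d direct repeats separated by a short gap, the pre-crRNA scaffold arrangement. The gap is presumably where a user-defined spacer would be placed, since no targeting spacer is recorded in this empty backbone. The second unit is an SV40 enhancer/early promoter driving TagBFP, terminated by the bovine growth hormone polyadenylation signal, giving constitutive blue fluorescence to mark transfected cells.

The plasmid carries no Cas13d or Tet repressor coding sequence, so these would have to be supplied separately. It was assembled by Gibson cloning and comes from synthetic-biology work on a Cas13d gene circuit aimed at tunable knockdown of target RNA with minimal collateral RNA cleavage.
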