Addgene plasmid #224861: pUC-hU6-2O-crScaffold_SV40-BFP
Purpose: (Empty Backbone) crRNA scaffold for RfxCas13d expressed from hU6-2xTetO promoter and reporter BFP protein expressed from SV40 promoter
Depositing lab: Gabor Balazsi. Depositing organization: Stony Brook University. Publication: Optimizing a CRISPR-Cas13d Gene Circuit for Tunable Target RNA Downregulation with Minimal Collateral RNA Cutting. Wan Y, Helenek C, Coraci D, Balazsi G. ACS Synth Biol. 2024 Oct 18;13(10):3212-3230. doi: 10.1021/acssynbio.4c00271. Epub 2024 Oct 8. PubMed 39377757.
Backbone
  Vector backbone: pSLQ5429
  Backbone manufacturer: Balazsi Lab
  Backbone size (bp): 4174
  Vector type: Mammalian Expression, CRISPR, Synthetic Biology
  Promoter: hU6-2xTetO
Growth in bacteria
  Bacterial resistance: Ampicillin, 100 μg/mL
  Growth temperature: 37°C
  Growth strain: NEB Stable
  Copy number: High Copy
Gene/Insert
  Cloning method: Gibson Cloning
Terms and licenses: Academic/Nonprofit Terms; Industry Terms: Not Available to Industry
Depositor comments: Please visit https://doi.org/10.1101/2024.05.11.593702 for bioRxiv preprint.
How to cite: pUC-hU6-2O-crScaffold_SV40-BFP was a gift from Gabor Balazsi (Addgene plasmid # 224861 ; http://n2t.net/addgene:224861 ; RRID:Addgene_224861)
